Addgene plasmid #76476: TNK1 gRNA (BRDN0001149443)
Purpose: 3rd generation lentiviral gRNA plasmid targeting human TNK1
Depositing lab: John Doench & David Root. Depositing organization: Broad Institute. Publication: Optimized sgRNA design to maximize activity and minimize off-target effects of CRISPR-Cas9. Doench JG, Fusi N, Sullender M, Hegde M, Vaimberg EW, Donovan KF, Smith I, Tothova Z, Wilen C, Orchard R, Virgin HW, Listgarten J, Root DE. Nat Biotechnol. 2016 Jan 18. doi: 10.1038/nbt.3437. PubMed 26780180.
Backbone
  Vector backbone: lentiGuide-Puro
  Backbone manufacturer: Zhang Lab (Addgene plasmid # 52963)
  Vector type: Mammalian Expression, Lentiviral, CRISPR
  Selectable markers: Puromycin
Growth in bacteria
  Bacterial resistance: Ampicillin, 100 μg/mL
  Growth temperature: 37°C
  Growth strain: DH5alpha
  Copy number: High Copy
Gene/Insert
  Gene/Insert name: TNK1 (alt names: TNK1; NM_001251902.1)
  gRNA/shRNA sequence: CCTCTGGGATCAGACACTTG
  Species: H. sapiens (human)
  Entrez Gene: TNK1 (a.k.a. MGC46193)
  Promoter: hU6
  Cloning method: Unknown
  Sequencing primers: 5′ U6-F; 3′ pS2-R
Terms and licenses: Academic/Nonprofit Terms; Industry Terms: Not Available to Industry
Depositor comments: The gRNA was designed to target the following Genbank reference sequence(s): NM_001251902.1,NM_003985.4. Note that this plasmid does NOT contain Cas9. It should be used in conjunction with lentiCas9-Blast (Addgene #52962) or otherwise with cell lines already expressing Cas9. Browse the full kinome gRNA library at http://www.addgene.org/pooled-library/broadgpp-human-kinome/ or visit http://www.broadinstitute.org/rnai/public/ for detailed protocols and information.
How to cite: TNK1 gRNA (BRDN0001149443) was a gift from John Doench & David Root (Addgene plasmid # 76476 ; http://n2t.net/addgene:76476 ; RRID:Addgene_76476)
