[The description below was written by a language model from this plasmid's Addgene catalogue record and pLannotate feature annotations shown in this document.]
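Description:
TNK1 gRNA (BRDN0001149443) is a third-generation lentiviral CRISPR guide plasmid built on the lentiGuide-Puro backbone, carrying a single guide RNA directed against the human kinase gene TNK1. It is propagated in E. coli as a high-copy plasmid through a ColE1/pUC-type origin with ampicillin selection (AmpR under its own bla promoter). The backbone also carries an f1 origin, an SV40 origin and poly(A) signal, and remnants of lac and T7/T3 cloning-vector sequences. The 8,323-nt annotated sequence is circular, so the feature numbering begins partway through the proviral cassette.

The lentiviral unit starts with an RSV promoter fused to a truncated HIV-1 5' LTR, which makes genomic RNA production independent of Tat. This is followed by the Ψ packaging signal with a partial gag fragment, and then the Rev response element for Rev-dependent nuclear export. The unit ends in a ΔU3 self-inactivating 3' LTR. Within it, a human U6 RNA polymerase III promoter drives the TNK1-specific spacer fused to the Streptococcus pyogenes Cas9 guide scaffold. A cPPT/CTS element downstream of the scaffold aids nuclear import of the reverse-transcribed genome. A separate Pol II cassette uses the EF-1α core promoter with its intron A to express puromycin N-acetyltransferase for selection of transduced mammalian cells, and a WPRE enhances transcript expression.

The plasmid does not encode Cas9, so it is meant to be used with a separate Cas9 vector or in cells that already express Cas9. The guide was designed against two TNK1 reference transcripts and belongs to a human kinome gRNA collection, supporting TNK1 knockout studies after lentiviral packaging and transduction.
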