Features (pLannotate 1.2.2; 29 found; start..end, strand, type, name):
     14..80      +  CDS            small t antigen (fragment): SV40 (simian virus 40) small t antigen
    106..317     +  promoter       EF-1α core promoter: core promoter for human elongation factor EF-1α
    318..1256    +  intron         EF-1α intron A: intron upstream of the start codon of human EF-1α
   1278..1877    +  CDS            PuroR (fragment): puromycin N-acetyltransferase; pac from Streptomyces; confers resistance to puromycin
   1893..2481    +  misc_feature   WPRE: woodchuck hepatitis virus posttranscriptional regulatory element
   2532..2551    +  misc_feature   cPPT/CTS (fragment): central polypurine tract and central termination sequence of HIV-1
   2553..2786    +  LTR            3' LTR (ΔU3): self-inactivating 3' long terminal repeat (LTR) from HIV-1
   2864..2985    +  polyA_signal   SV40 poly(A) signal: SV40 polyadenylation signal
   3025..3160    +  rep_origin     SV40 ori: SV40 origin of replication
   3181..3199    -  promoter       T7 promoter: promoter for bacteriophage T7 RNA polymerase
   3207..3362    +  CDS            lacZα (fragment): LacZα fragment of β-galactosidase; lacZ fragment
   3367..3795    +  rep_origin     f1 ori (sequence partly withheld): f1 bacteriophage origin of replication; arrow indicates direction of (+) strand synthesis
   3848..3952    +  promoter       AmpR promoter: bla
   3953..4813    +  CDS            AmpR: β-lactamase; bla; confers resistance to ampicillin, carbenicillin, and related antibiotics
   4984..5572    +  rep_origin     ori: high-copy-number ColE1/pMB1/pBR322/pUC origin of replication
   5755..5847    +  CDS            lacI (fragment): lac repressor; lacI; The lac repressor binds to the lac operator to inhibit transcription in E. coli. This inhibition can be relieved by adding lactose or isopropyl-β-D-thiogalactopyranoside (IPTG).
   5860..5881    +  protein_bind   CAP binding site: CAP binding activates transcription in the presence of cAMP. E. coli catabolite activator protein
   5896..5926    +  promoter       lac promoter: promoter for the E. coli lac operon
   5934..5950    +  protein_bind   lac operator: The lac repressor binds to the lac operator to inhibit transcription in E. coli. This inhibition can be relieved by adding lactose or isopropyl-β-D-thiogalactopyranoside (IPTG). lac repressor encoded by lacI
   5995..6013    +  promoter       T3 promoter: promoter for bacteriophage T3 RNA polymerase
   6041..6267    +  promoter       RSV promoter: Rous sarcoma virus enhancer/promoter
   6268..6448    +  LTR            5' LTR (truncated): truncated 5' long terminal repeat (LTR) from HIV-1
   6495..6620    +  misc_feature   HIV-1 Ψ: packaging signal of human immunodeficiency virus type 1
   6604..6967    +  CDS            HIV-1 gag (fragment): gag protein from human immunodeficiency virus 1; gag
   7113..7346    +  misc_feature   RRE: The Rev response element (RRE) of HIV-1 allows for Rev-dependent mRNA export from the nucleus to the cytoplasm.
   7723..7749    +  CDS            Rev (fragment): human immunodeficiency virus 1 (HIV-1) Rev protein; rev; enhances nuclear export of unspliced and incompletely spliced viral mRNAs
   7753..7993    +  promoter       U6 promoter: RNA polymerase III promoter for human U6 snRNA
   8023..8098    +  misc_RNA       gRNA scaffold: guide RNA scaffold for the Streptococcus pyogenes CRISPR/Cas9 system
   8154..8271    +  misc_feature   cPPT/CTS: central polypurine tract and central termination sequence of HIV-1
>Addgene plasmid #76476 | TNK1 gRNA (BRDN0001149443) | addgene full sequence | sequence record 185912 | Addgene Assembled Sequence
CCCGGGTGCAAAGATGGATAAAGTTTTAAACAGAGAGGAATCTTTGCAGCTAATGGACCTTCTAGGTCTT
GAAAGGAGTGGGAATTGGCTCCGGTGCCCGTCAGTGGGCAGAGCGCACATCGCCCACAGTCCCCGAGAAG
TTGGGGGGAGGGGTCGGCAATTGATCCGGTGCCTAGAGAAGGTGGCGCGGGGTAAACTGGGAAAGTGATG
TCGTGTACTGGCTCCGCCTTTTTCCCGAGGGTGGGGGAGAACCGTATATAAGTGCAGTAGTCGCCGTGAA
CGTTCTTTTTCGCAACGGGTTTGCCGCCAGAACACAGGTAAGTGCCGTGTGTGGTTCCCGCGGGCCTGGC
CTCTTTACGGGTTATGGCCCTTGCGTGCCTTGAATTACTTCCACCTGGCTGCAGTACGTGATTCTTGATC
CCGAGCTTCGGGTTGGAAGTGGGTGGGAGAGTTCGAGGCCTTGCGCTTAAGGAGCCCCTTCGCCTCGTGC
TTGAGTTGAGGCCTGGCCTGGGCGCTGGGGCCGCCGCGTGCGAATCTGGTGGCACCTTCGCGCCTGTCTC
GCTGCTTTCGATAAGTCTCTAGCCATTTAAAATTTTTGATGACCTGCTGCGACGCTTTTTTTCTGGCAAG
ATAGTCTTGTAAATGCGGGCCAAGATCTGCACACTGGTATTTCGGTTTTTGGGGCCGCGGGCGGCGACGG
GGCCCGTGCGTCCCAGCGCACATGTTCGGCGAGGCGGGGCCTGCGAGCGCGGCCACCGAGAATCGGACGG
GGGTAGTCTCAAGCTGGCCGGCCTGCTCTGGTGCCTGGCCTCGCGCCGCCGTGTATCGCCCCGCCCTGGG
CGGCAAGGCTGGCCCGGTCGGCACCAGTTGCGTGAGCGGAAAGATGGCCGCTTCCCGGCCCTGCTGCAGG
GAGCTCAAAATGGAGGACGCGGCGCTCGGGAGAGCGGGCGGGTGAGTCACCCACACAAAGGAAAAGGGCC
TTTCCGTCCTCAGCCGTCGCTTCATGTGACTCCACGGAGTACCGGGCGCCGTCCAGGCACCTCGATTAGT
TCTCGAGCTTTTGGAGTACGTCGTCTTTAGGTTGGGGGGAGGGGTTTTATGCGATGGAGTTTCCCCACAC
TGAGTGGGTGGAGACTGAAGTTAGGCCAGCTTGGCACTTGATGTAATTCTCCTTGGAATTTGCCCTTTTT
GAGTTTGGATCTTGGTTCATTCTCAAGCCTCAGACAGTGGTTCAAAGTTTTTTTCTTCCATTTCAGGTGT
CGTGACGTACGGCCACCATGACCGAGTACAAGCCCACGGTGCGCCTCGCCACCCGCGACGACGTCCCCAG
GGCCGTACGCACCCTCGCCGCCGCGTTCGCCGACTACCCCGCCACGCGCCACACCGTCGATCCGGACCGC
CACATCGAGCGGGTCACCGAGCTGCAAGAACTCTTCCTCACGCGCGTCGGGCTCGACATCGGCAAGGTGT
GGGTCGCGGACGACGGCGCCGCCGTGGCGGTCTGGACCACGCCGGAGAGCGTCGAAGCGGGGGCGGTGTT
CGCCGAGATCGGCCCGCGCATGGCCGAGTTGAGCGGTTCCCGGCTGGCCGCGCAGCAACAGATGGAAGGC
CTCCTGGCGCCGCACCGGCCCAAGGAGCCCGCGTGGTTCCTGGCCACCGTCGGAGTCTCGCCCGACCACC
AGGGCAAGGGTCTGGGCAGCGCCGTCGTGCTCCCCGGAGTGGAGGCGGCCGAGCGCGCCGGGGTGCCCGC
CTTCCTGGAGACCTCCGCGCCCCGCAACCTCCCCTTCTACGAGCGGCTCGGCTTCACCGTCACCGCCGAC
GTCGAGGTGCCCGAAGGACCGCGCACCTGGTGCATGACCCGCAAGCCCGGTGCCTGAACGCGTTAAGTCG
ACAATCAACCTCTGGATTACAAAATTTGTGAAAGATTGACTGGTATTCTTAACTATGTTGCTCCTTTTAC
GCTATGTGGATACGCTGCTTTAATGCCTTTGTATCATGCTATTGCTTCCCGTATGGCTTTCATTTTCTCC
TCCTTGTATAAATCCTGGTTGCTGTCTCTTTATGAGGAGTTGTGGCCCGTTGTCAGGCAACGTGGCGTGG
TGTGCACTGTGTTTGCTGACGCAACCCCCACTGGTTGGGGCATTGCCACCACCTGTCAGCTCCTTTCCGG
GACTTTCGCTTTCCCCCTCCCTATTGCCACGGCGGAACTCATCGCCGCCTGCCTTGCCCGCTGCTGGACA
GGGGCTCGGCTGTTGGGCACTGACAATTCCGTGGTGTTGTCGGGGAAATCATCGTCCTTTCCTTGGCTGC
TCGCCTGTGTTGCCACCTGGATTCTGCGCGGGACGTCCTTCTGCTACGTCCCTTCGGCCCTCAATCCAGC
GGACCTTCCTTCCCGCGGCCTGCTGCCGGCTCTGCGGCCTCTTCCGCGTCTTCGCCTTCGCCCTCAGACG
AGTCGGATCTCCCTTTGGGCCGCCTCCCCGCGTCGACTTTAAGACCAATGACTTACAAGGCAGCTGTAGA
TCTTAGCCACTTTTTAAAAGAAAAGGGGGGACTGGAAGGGCTAATTCACTCCCAACGAAGACAAGATCTG
CTTTTTGCTTGTACTGGGTCTCTCTGGTTAGACCAGATCTGAGCCTGGGAGCTCTCTGGCTAACTAGGGA
ACCCACTGCTTAAGCCTCAATAAAGCTTGCCTTGAGTGCTTCAAGTAGTGTGTGCCCGTCTGTTGTGTGA
CTCTGGTAACTAGAGATCCCTCAGACCCTTTTAGTCAGTGTGGAAAATCTCTAGCAGTACGTATAGTAGT
TCATGTCATCTTATTATTCAGTATTTATAACTTGCAAAGAAATGAATATCAGAGAGTGAGAGGAACTTGT
TTATTGCAGCTTATAATGGTTACAAATAAAGCAATAGCATCACAAATTTCACAAATAAAGCATTTTTTTC
ACTGCATTCTAGTTGTGGTTTGTCCAAACTCATCAATGTATCTTATCATGTCTGGCTCTAGCTATCCCGC
CCCTAACTCCGCCCATCCCGCCCCTAACTCCGCCCAGTTCCGCCCATTCTCCGCCCCATGGCTGACTAAT
TTTTTTTATTTATGCAGAGGCCGAGGCCGCCTCGGCCTCTGAGCTATTCCAGAAGTAGTGAGGAGGCTTT
TTTGGAGGCCTAGGGACGTACCCAATTCGCCCTATAGTGAGTCGTATTACGCGCGCTCACTGGCCGTCGT
TTTACAACGTCGTGACTGGGAAAACCCTGGCGTTACCCAACTTAATCGCCTTGCAGCACATCCCCCTTTC
GCCAGCTGGCGTAATAGCGAAGAGGCCCGCACCGATCGCCCTTCCCAACAGTTGCGCAGCCTGAATGGCG
AATGGG
[124 nt withheld, positions 3367-3490]
C
[91 nt withheld, positions 3492-3582]
A
[49 nt withheld, positions 3584-3632]
CCTTTGACGTTGGAGTCCACGTTCTTT
[37 nt withheld, positions 3660-3696]
ACCCTATCTCGGTCTATTCTTTTGATTTATAAGGGATTTTGCCGATTTCGGCCTATTGGTTAAAAAATGA
GCTGATTTAACAAAAATTTAACGCGAATTTTAACAAAATATTAACGCTTACAATTTAGGTGGCACTTTTC
GGGGAAATGTGCGCGGAACCCCTATTTGTTTATTTTTCTAAATACATTCAAATATGTATCCGCTCATGAG
ACAATAACCCTGATAAATGCTTCAATAATATTGAAAAAGGAAGAGTATGAGTATTCAACATTTCCGTGTC
GCCCTTATTCCCTTTTTTGCGGCATTTTGCCTTCCTGTTTTTGCTCACCCAGAAACGCTGGTGAAAGTAA
AAGATGCTGAAGATCAGTTGGGTGCACGAGTGGGTTACATCGAACTGGATCTCAACAGCGGTAAGATCCT
TGAGAGTTTTCGCCCCGAAGAACGTTTTCCAATGATGAGCACTTTTAAAGTTCTGCTATGTGGCGCGGTA
TTATCCCGTATTGACGCCGGGCAAGAGCAACTCGGTCGCCGCATACACTATTCTCAGAATGACTTGGTTG
AGTACTCACCAGTCACAGAAAAGCATCTTACGGATGGCATGACAGTAAGAGAATTATGCAGTGCTGCCAT
AACCATGAGTGATAACACTGCGGCCAACTTACTTCTGACAACGATCGGAGGACCGAAGGAGCTAACCGCT
TTTTTGCACAACATGGGGGATCATGTAACTCGCCTTGATCGTTGGGAACCGGAGCTGAATGAAGCCATAC
CAAACGACGAGCGTGACACCACGATGCCTGTAGCAATGGCAACAACGTTGCGCAAACTATTAACTGGCGA
ACTACTTACTCTAGCTTCCCGGCAACAATTAATAGACTGGATGGAGGCGGATAAAGTTGCAGGACCACTT
CTGCGCTCGGCCCTTCCGGCTGGCTGGTTTATTGCTGATAAATCTGGAGCCGGTGAGCGTGGGTCTCGCG
GTATCATTGCAGCACTGGGGCCAGATGGTAAGCCCTCCCGTATCGTAGTTATCTACACGACGGGGAGTCA
GGCAACTATGGATGAACGAAATAGACAGATCGCTGAGATAGGTGCCTCACTGATTAAGCATTGGTAACTG
TCAGACCAAGTTTACTCATATATACTTTAGATTGATTTAAAACTTCATTTTTAATTTAAAAGGATCTAGG
TGAAGATCCTTTTTGATAATCTCATGACCAAAATCCCTTAACGTGAGTTTTCGTTCCACTGAGCGTCAGA
CCCCGTAGAAAAGATCAAAGGATCTTCTTGAGATCCTTTTTTTCTGCGCGTAATCTGCTGCTTGCAAACA
AAAAAACCACCGCTACCAGCGGTGGTTTGTTTGCCGGATCAAGAGCTACCAACTCTTTTTCCGAAGGTAA
CTGGCTTCAGCAGAGCGCAGATACCAAATACTGTTCTTCTAGTGTAGCCGTAGTTAGGCCACCACTTCAA
GAACTCTGTAGCACCGCCTACATACCTCGCTCTGCTAATCCTGTTACCAGTGGCTGCTGCCAGTGGCGAT
AAGTCGTGTCTTACCGGGTTGGACTCAAGACGATAGTTACCGGATAAGGCGCAGCGGTCGGGCTGAACGG
GGGGTTCGTGCACACAGCCCAGCTTGGAGCGAACGACCTACACCGAACTGAGATACCTACAGCGTGAGCT
ATGAGAAAGCGCCACGCTTCCCGAAGGGAGAAAGGCGGACAGGTATCCGGTAAGCGGCAGGGTCGGAACA
GGAGAGCGCACGAGGGAGCTTCCAGGGGGAAACGCCTGGTATCTTTATAGTCCTGTCGGGTTTCGCCACC
TCTGACTTGAGCGTCGATTTTTGTGATGCTCGTCAGGGGGGCGGAGCCTATGGAAAAACGCCAGCAACGC
GGCCTTTTTACGGTTCCTGGCCTTTTGCTGGCCTTTTGCTCACATGTTCTTTCCTGCGTTATCCCCTGAT
TCTGTGGATAACCGTATTACCGCCTTTGAGTGAGCTGATACCGCTCGCCGCAGCCGAACGACCGAGCGCA
GCGAGTCAGTGAGCGAGGAAGCGGAAGAGCGCCCAATACGCAAACCGCCTCTCCCCGCGCGTTGGCCGAT
TCATTAATGCAGCTGGCACGACAGGTTTCCCGACTGGAAAGCGGGCAGTGAGCGCAACGCAATTAATGTG
AGTTAGCTCACTCATTAGGCACCCCAGGCTTTACACTTTATGCTTCCGGCTCGTATGTTGTGTGGAATTG
TGAGCGGATAACAATTTCACACAGGAAACAGCTATGACCATGATTACGCCAAGCGCGCAATTAACCCTCA
CTAAAGGGAACAAAAGCTGGAGCTGCAAGCTTAATGTAGTCTTATGCAATACTCTTGTAGTCTTGCAACA
TGGTAACGATGAGTTAGCAACATGCCTTACAAGGAGAGAAAAAGCACCGTGCATGCCGATTGGTGGAAGT
AAGGTGGTACGATCGTGCCTTATTAGGAAGGCAACAGACGGGTCTGACATGGATTGGACGAACCACTGAA
TTGCCGCATTGCAGAGATATTGTATTTAAGTGCCTAGCTCGATACATAAACGGGTCTCTCTGGTTAGACC
AGATCTGAGCCTGGGAGCTCTCTGGCTAACTAGGGAACCCACTGCTTAAGCCTCAATAAAGCTTGCCTTG
AGTGCTTCAAGTAGTGTGTGCCCGTCTGTTGTGTGACTCTGGTAACTAGAGATCCCTCAGACCCTTTTAG
TCAGTGTGGAAAATCTCTAGCAGTGGCGCCCGAACAGGGACTTGAAAGCGAAAGGGAAACCAGAGGAGCT
CTCTCGACGCAGGACTCGGCTTGCTGAAGCGCGCACGGCAAGAGGCGAGGGGCGGCGACTGGTGAGTACG
CCAAAAATTTTGACTAGCGGAGGCTAGAAGGAGAGAGATGGGTGCGAGAGCGTCAGTATTAAGCGGGGGA
GAATTAGATCGCGATGGGAAAAAATTCGGTTAAGGCCAGGGGGAAAGAAAAAATATAAATTAAAACATAT
AGTATGGGCAAGCAGGGAGCTAGAACGATTCGCAGTTAATCCTGGCCTGTTAGAAACATCAGAAGGCTGT
AGACAAATACTGGGACAGCTACAACCATCCCTTCAGACAGGATCAGAAGAACTTAGATCATTATATAATA
CAGTAGCAACCCTCTATTGTGTGCATCAAAGGATAGAGATAAAAGACACCAAGGAAGCTTTAGACAAGAT
AGAGGAAGAGCAAAACAAAAGTAAGACCACCGCACAGCAAGCGGCCGCTGATCTTCAGACCTGGAGGAGG
AGATATGAGGGACAATTGGAGAAGTGAATTATATAAATATAAAGTAGTAAAAATTGAACCATTAGGAGTA
GCACCCACCAAGGCAAAGAGAAGAGTGGTGCAGAGAGAAAAAAGAGCAGTGGGAATAGGAGCTTTGTTCC
TTGGGTTCTTGGGAGCAGCAGGAAGCACTATGGGCGCAGCGTCAATGACGCTGACGGTACAGGCCAGACA
ATTATTGTCTGGTATAGTGCAGCAGCAGAACAATTTGCTGAGGGCTATTGAGGCGCAACAGCATCTGTTG
CAACTCACAGTCTGGGGCATCAAGCAGCTCCAGGCAAGAATCCTGGCTGTGGAAAGATACCTAAAGGATC
AACAGCTCCTGGGGATTTGGGGTTGCTCTGGAAAACTCATTTGCACCACTGCTGTGCCTTGGAATGCTAG
TTGGAGTAATAAATCTCTGGAACAGATTTGGAATCACACGACCTGGATGGAGTGGGACAGAGAAATTAAC
AATTACACAAGCTTAATACACTCCTTAATTGAAGAATCGCAAAACCAGCAAGAAAAGAATGAACAAGAAT
TATTGGAATTAGATAAATGGGCAAGTTTGTGGAATTGGTTTAACATAACAAATTGGCTGTGGTATATAAA
ATTATTCATAATGATAGTAGGAGGCTTGGTAGGTTTAAGAATAGTTTTTGCTGTACTTTCTATAGTGAAT
AGAGTTAGGCAGGGATATTCACCATTATCGTTTCAGACCCACCTCCCAACCCCGAGGGGACCCAGAGAGG
GCCTATTTCCCATGATTCCTTCATATTTGCATATACGATACAAGGCTGTTAGAGAGATAATTAGAATTAA
TTTGACTGTAAACACAAAGATATTAGTACAAAATACGTGACGTAGAAAGTAATAATTTCTTGGGTAGTTT
GCAGTTTTAAAATTATGTTTTAAAATGGACTATCATATGCTTACCGTAACTTGAAAGTATTTCGATTTCT
TGGCTTTATATATCTTGTGGAAAGGACGAAACACCGCCTCTGGGATCAGACACTTGGTTTTAGAGCTAGA
AATAGCAAGTTAAAATAAGGCTAGTCCGTTATCAACTTGAAAAAGTGGCACCGAGTCGGTGCTTTTTTAA
GCTTGGCGTAACTAGATCTTGAGACAAATGGCAGTATTCATCCACAATTTTAAAAGAAAAGGGGGGATTG
GGGGGTACAGTGCAGGGGAAAGAATAGTAGACATAATAGCAACAGACATACAAACTAAAGAATTACAAAA
ACAAATTACAAAAATTCAAAATTTTCGGGTTTATTACAGGGACAGCAGAGATCCACTTTGGCGCCGGCTC
GAGGGGG
