>Addgene plasmid #76476 | TNK1 gRNA (BRDN0001149443) | depositor partial sequence | sequence record 143936 | Target Sequence
CCTCTGGGATCAGACACTTG
