>Addgene plasmid #76476 | TNK1 gRNA (BRDN0001149443) | addgene partial sequence | sequence record 185911 | hU6-F
AGAAAGTAATAATTTCTTGGGTAGTTTGCAGTTTTAAAATTATGTTTTAAAATGGACTATCATATGCTTA
CCGTAACTTGAAAGTATTTCGATTTCTTGGCTTTATATATCTTGTGGAAAGGACGAAACACCGCCTCTGG
GATCAGACACTTGGTTTTAGAGCTAGAAATAGCAAGTTAAAATAAGGCTAGTCCGTTATCAACTTGAAAA
AGTGGCACCGAGTCGGTGCTTTTTTAAGCTTGGCGTAACTAGATCTTGAGACAAATGGCAGTATTCATCC
ACAATTTTAAAAGAAAAGGGGGGATTGGGGGGTACAGTGCAGGGGAAAGAATAGTAGACATAATAGCAAC
AGACATACAAACTAAAGAATTACAAAAACAAATTACAAAAATTCAAAATTTTCGGGTTTATTACAGGGAC
AGCAGAGATCCACTTTGGCGCCGGCTCGAGGGGGCCCGGGTGCAAAGATGGATAAAGTTTTAAACAGAGA
GGAATCTTTGCAGCTAATGGACCTTCTAGGTCTTGAAAGGAGTGGGAATTGGCTCCGGTGCCCGTCAGTG
GGCAGAGCGC
